Addgene plasmid #60555: pDEST-hPDI
Purpose: (Empty Backbone) enhance solubility and correct disulfide bond-formation of fused protein expressed in E.coli
Depositing lab: Han Choe. Depositing organization: University of Ulsan (University and College of Medicine). Publication: Expression and purification of biologically active human FGF2 containing the b'a' domains of human PDI in Escherichia coli. Song JA, Koo BK, Chong SH, Kwak J, Ryu HB, Nguyen MT, Vu TT, Jeong B, Kim SW, Choe H. Appl Biochem Biotechnol. 2013 May;170(1):67-80. doi: 10.1007/s12010-013-0140-3. Epub 2013 Mar 8. PubMed 23471584.
Backbone
  Vector backbone: pDEST-0GWA
  Backbone size (bp): 7105
  Modifications to backbone: insert His6-hPDI tag
  Vector type: Bacterial Expression
  Tag / fusion protein: His6-hPDI (N terminal on backbone)
Growth in bacteria
  Bacterial resistance: Chloramphenicol and Ampicillin, 25 & 100 μg/mL
  Growth temperature: 37°C
  Growth strain: DB3.1
  Growth instructions: Must be grown in a strain resistant to ccdB
  Copy number: Unknown
Gene/Insert
  Cloning method: Gateway Cloning
Terms and licenses: Academic/Nonprofit Terms; Industry Terms: Not Available to Industry
How to cite: pDEST-hPDI was a gift from Han Choe (Addgene plasmid # 60555 ; http://n2t.net/addgene:60555 ; RRID:Addgene_60555)
