[The description below was written by a language model from this plasmid's Addgene catalogue record and the feature table of its GenBank file.]
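Description:
pDEST-hPDI is an empty Gateway destination vector for T7-driven protein expression in E. coli, built on the pDEST-0GWA backbone by adding an N-terminal His-tagged human protein disulfide isomerase (hPDI) fusion partner. The sequence record is 8,599 bp, larger than the 7,105 bp listed for the backbone, which is consistent with the added tag. The plasmid has a pET-like architecture: a ColE1/pBR322-type origin with the bom region and rop (which keeps copy number down), an f1 origin, an ampicillin resistance gene, and a lacI gene with its own promoter.

Expression is driven by a T7 promoter with an adjacent lac operator and the T7 gene 10 ribosome binding site, so transcription requires a host supplying T7 RNA polymerase and is induced with IPTG. The reading frame opens with a histidine tag, annotated as 8xHis in the feature table although the catalogue calls it His6. The roughly 1.5 kb between this tag and attR1 is not annotated but is where the hPDI coding sequence would be expected to lie. Downstream sits the Gateway cassette, with attR1 and attR2 flanking a chloramphenicol resistance gene under a lac UV5 promoter and the ccdB gyrase toxin. A 6xHis sequence and the T7 terminator follow attR2. Because of ccdB, the empty vector must be maintained in a ccdB-resistant strain such as DB3.1.

An LR recombination with an entry clone replaces the CmR/ccdB cassette with the gene of interest, producing a His-hPDI-target fusion. The PDI partner is intended to improve solubility and promote correct disulfide bond formation in recombinant proteins, and the associated publication applied related PDI domains to human FGF2.
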