LOCUS       Exported 8599 bp ds-DNA circular SYN 12-MAY-2021
DEFINITION  enhance solubility and correct disulfide bond-formation of fused
            protein expressed in E.coli.
ACCESSION   .
VERSION     .
KEYWORDS    pDEST-hPDI
SOURCE      synthetic DNA construct
  ORGANISM  synthetic DNA construct
REFERENCE   1 (bases 1 to 8599)
  AUTHORS   Song JA, Koo BK, Chong SH, Kwak J, Ryu HB, Nguyen MT, Vu TT, Jeong
            B, Kim SW, Choe H
  TITLE     Expression and purification of biologically active human FGF2
            containing the b'a' domains of human PDI in Escherichia coli.
  JOURNAL   Appl Biochem Biotechnol. 2013 May;170(1):67-80. doi:
            10.1007/s12010-013-0140-3. Epub 2013 Mar 8.
  PUBMED    23471584
REFERENCE   2 (bases 1 to 8599)
  AUTHORS   .
  TITLE     Direct Submission
  JOURNAL   Exported May 12, 2021 from SnapGene Server 1.1.58
            http://www.snapgene.com
FEATURES             Location/Qualifiers
     source          1..8599
                     /organism="synthetic DNA construct"
                     /mol_type="other DNA"
     CDS             326..631
                     /codon_start=1
                     /gene="ccdB"
                     /product="CcdB, a bacterial toxin that poisons DNA gyrase"
                     /label=ccdB
                     /note="Plasmids containing the ccdB gene cannot be
                     propagated in standard E. coli strains."
                     /translation="MQFKVYTYKRESRYRLFVDVQSDIIDTPGRRMVIPLASARLLSDK
                     VSRELYPVVHIGDESWRMMTTDMASVPVSVIGEEVADLSHRENDIKNAINLMFWGI"
     primer_bind     510..529
                     /label=ccdB-fwd
                     /note="ccdB gene, forward primer"
     protein_bind    complement(672..796)
                     /gene="mutant version of attR"
                     /label=attR2
                     /bound_moiety="LR Clonase(TM)"
                     /note="recombination site for the Gateway(R) LR reaction"
     CDS             810..827
                     /codon_start=1
                     /product="6xHis affinity tag"
                     /label=6xHis
                     /translation="HHHHHH"
     primer_bind     complement(880..898)
                     /label=T7 Term
                     /note="T7 terminator, reverse primer"
     terminator      894..941
                     /label=T7 terminator
                     /note="transcription terminator for bacteriophage T7 RNA
                     polymerase"
     rep_origin      978..1433
                     /direction=RIGHT
                     /label=f1 ori
                     /note="f1 bacteriophage origin of replication; arrow
                     indicates direction of (+) strand synthesis"
     primer_bind     complement(1065..1084)
                     /label=F1ori-R
                     /note="F1 origin, reverse primer"
     primer_bind     1275..1296
                     /label=F1ori-F
                     /note="F1 origin, forward primer"
     promoter        1460..1564
                     /gene="bla"
                     /label=AmpR promoter
     CDS             1565..2425
                     /codon_start=1
                     /gene="bla"
                     /product="beta-lactamase"
                     /label=AmpR
                     /note="confers resistance to ampicillin, carbenicillin, and
                     related antibiotics"
                     /translation="MSIQHFRVALIPFFAAFCLPVFAHPETLVKVKDAEDQLGARVGYI
                     ELDLNSGKILESFRPEERFPMMSTFKVLLCGAVLSRIDAGQEQLGRRIHYSQNDLVEYS
                     PVTEKHLTDGMTVRELCSAAITMSDNTAANLLLTTIGGPKELTAFLHNMGDHVTRLDRW
                     EPELNEAIPNDERDTTMPAAMATTLRKLLTGELLTLASRQQLIDWMEADKVAGPLLRSA
                     LPAGWFIADKSGAGERGSRGIIAALGPDGKPSRIVVIYTTGSQATMDERNRQIAEIGAS
                     LIKHW"
     primer_bind     complement(1783..1802)
                     /label=Amp-R
                     /note="Ampicillin resistance gene, reverse primer"
     rep_origin      2596..3184
                     /direction=RIGHT
                     /label=ori
                     /note="high-copy-number ColE1/pMB1/pBR322/pUC origin of
                     replication"
     primer_bind     3085..3104
                     /label=pBR322ori-F
                     /note="pBR322 origin, forward primer"
     primer_bind     3338..3355
                     /label=L4440
                     /note="L4440 vector, forward primer"
     misc_feature    3370..3512
                     /label=bom
                     /note="basis of mobility region from pBR322"
     primer_bind     complement(3438..3457)
                     /label=pRS-marker
                     /note="pRS vectors, use to sequence yeast selectable
                     marker"
     primer_bind     3598..3620
                     /label=pGEX 3'
                     /note="pGEX vectors, reverse primer"
     CDS             complement(3614..3805)
                     /codon_start=1
                     /gene="rop"
                     /product="Rop protein, which maintains plasmids at low copy
                     number"
                     /label=rop
                     /translation="MTKQEKTALNMARFIRSQTLTLLEKLNELDADEQADICESLHDHA
                     DELYRSCLARFGDDGENL"
     CDS             complement(4614..5696)
                     /codon_start=1
                     /gene="lacI"
                     /product="lac repressor"
                     /label=lacI
                     /note="The lac repressor binds to the lac operator to
                     inhibit transcription in E. coli. This inhibition can be
                     relieved by adding lactose or
                     isopropyl-beta-D-thiogalactopyranoside (IPTG)."
                     /translation="MKPVTLYDVAEYAGVSYQTVSRVVNQASHVSAKTREKVEAAMAEL
                     NYIPNRVAQQLAGKQSLLIGVATSSLALHAPSQIVAAIKSRADQLGASVVVSMVERSGV
                     EACKAAVHNLLAQRVSGLIINYPLDDQDAIAVEAACTNVPALFLDVSDQTPINSIIFSH
                     EDGTRLGVEHLVALGHQQIALLAGPLSSVSARLRLAGWHKYLTRNQIQPIAEREGDWSA
                     MSGFQQTMQMLNEGIVPTAMLVANDQMALGAMRAITESGLRVGADISVVGYDDTEDSSC
                     YIPPLTTIKQDFRLLGQTSVDRLLQLSQGQAVKGNQLLPVSLVKRKTTLAPNTQTASPR
                     ALADSLMQLARQVSRLESGQ"
     primer_bind     5658..5677
                     /label=LacI-R
                     /note="LacI, reverse primer"
     promoter        complement(5697..5774)
                     /gene="lacI"
                     /label=lacI promoter
     primer_bind     5980..5999
                     /label=pBRrevBam
                     /note="pBR322 vectors, tet region, downstream of BamHI,
                     reverse primer"
     primer_bind     6089..6108
                     /label=T7
                     /note="T7 promoter, forward primer"
     promoter        6089..6107
                     /label=T7 promoter
                     /note="promoter for bacteriophage T7 RNA polymerase"
     protein_bind    6108..6132
                     /label=lac operator
                     /bound_moiety="lac repressor encoded by lacI"
                     /note="The lac repressor binds to the lac operator to
                     inhibit transcription in E. coli. This inhibition can be
                     relieved by adding lactose or
                     isopropyl-beta-D-thiogalactopyranoside (IPTG)."
     RBS             6147..6169
                     /note="efficient ribosome binding site from bacteriophage
                     T7 gene 10 (Olins and Rangwala, 1989)"
     CDS             6182..6205
                     /codon_start=1
                     /product="8xHis affinity tag"
                     /label=8xHis
                     /translation="HHHHHHHH"
     protein_bind    7691..7815
                     /gene="mutant version of attR"
                     /label=attR1
                     /bound_moiety="LR Clonase(TM)"
                     /note="recombination site for the Gateway(R) LR reaction"
     promoter        7840..7870
                     /label=lac UV5 promoter
                     /note="E. coli lac promoter with an ""up"" mutation"
     CDS             7924..8583
                     /codon_start=1
                     /gene="cat"
                     /product="chloramphenicol acetyltransferase"
                     /label=CmR
                     /note="confers resistance to chloramphenicol"
                     /translation="MEKKITGYTTVDISQWHRKEHFEAFQSVAQCTYNQTVQLDITAFL
                     KTVKKNKHKFYPAFIHILARLMNAHPEFRMAMKDGELVIWDSVHPCYTVFHEQTETFSS
                     LWSEYHDDFRQFLHIYSQDVACYGENLAYFPKGFIENMFFVSANPWVSFTSFDLNVANM
                     DNFFAPVFTMGKYYTQGDKVLMPLAIQVHHAVCDGFHVGRMLNELQQYCDEWQGGA"
     primer_bind     complement(7990..8009)
                     /label=CAT-R
                     /note="Chloramphenicol resistance gene, reverse primer"
ORIGIN
        1 tactaaaagc cagataacag tatgcgtatt tgcgcgctga tttttgcggt ataagaatat
       61 atactgatat gtatacccga agtatgtcaa aaagaggtat gctatgaagc agcgtattac
      121 agtgacagtt gacagcgaca gctatcagtt gctcaaggca tatatgatgt caatatctcc
      181 ggtctggtaa gcacaaccat gcagaatgaa gcccgtcgtc tgcgtgccga acgctggaaa
      241 gcggaaaatc aggaagggat ggctgaggtc gcccggttta ttgaaatgaa cggctctttt
      301 gctgacgaga acaggggctg gtgaaatgca gtttaaggtt tacacctata aaagagagag
      361 ccgttatcgt ctgtttgtgg atgtacagag tgatattatt gacacgcccg ggcgacggat
      421 ggtgatcccc ctggccagtg cacgtctgct gtcagataaa gtctcccgtg aactttaccc
      481 ggtggtgcat atcggggatg aaagctggcg catgatgacc accgatatgg ccagtgtgcc
      541 ggtctccgtt atcggggaag aagtggctga tctcagccac cgcgaaaatg acatcaaaaa
      601 cgccattaac ctgatgttct ggggaatata aatgtcaggc tcccttatac acagccagtc
      661 tgcaggtcga ccatagtgac tggatatgtt gtgttttaca gtattatgta gtctgttttt
      721 tatgcaaaat ctaatttaat atattgatat ttatatcatt ttacgtttct cgttcagctt
      781 tcttgtacaa agtggtgatg tacctcgagc accaccacca ccaccactga gatccggctg
      841 ctaacaaagc ccgaaaggaa gctgagttgg ctgctgccac cgctgagcaa taactagcat
      901 aaccccttgg ggcctctaaa cgggtcttga ggggtttttt gctgaaagga ggaactatat
      961 ccggattggc gaatgggnnn nnnnnnnnnn nnnnnnnnnn nnnnnnnnnn nnnnnnnnnn
     1021 nnnnnnnnnn nnnnnnnnnn nnnnnnnnnn nnnnnnnnnn nnnnnnnnnn nnnnnnnnnn
     1081 nnnnnnnnnn nnnnnnnnnn ncnnnnnnnn nnnnnnnnnn nnnnnnnnnn nnnnnnnnnn
     1141 nnnnnnnnnn nnnnnnnnnn nnnnnnnnnn nnnnnnnnnn nnnnnnnnnn nnnannnnnn
     1201 nnnnnnnnnn nnnnnnnnnn nnnnnnnnnn nnnnnnnnnn nnncctttga cgttggagtc
     1261 cacgttcttt aatagtggac tcttgttcca aactggaaca acactcaacc ctatctcggt
     1321 ctattctttt gatttataag ggattttgcc gatttcggcc tattggttaa aaaatgagct
     1381 gatttaacaa aaatttaacg cgaattttaa caaaatatta acgtttacaa tttcaggtgg
     1441 cacttttcgg ggaaatgtgc gcggaacccc tatttgttta tttttctaaa tacattcaaa
     1501 tatgtatccg ctcatgagac aataaccctg ataaatgctt caataatatt gaaaaaggaa
     1561 gagtatgagt attcaacatt tccgtgtcgc ccttattccc ttttttgcgg cattttgcct
     1621 tcctgttttt gctcacccag aaacgctggt gaaagtaaaa gatgctgaag atcagttggg
     1681 tgcacgagtg ggttacatcg aactggatct caacagcggt aagatccttg agagttttcg
     1741 ccccgaagaa cgttttccaa tgatgagcac ttttaaagtt ctgctatgtg gcgcggtatt
     1801 atcccgtatt gacgccgggc aagagcaact cggtcgccgc atacactatt ctcagaatga
     1861 cttggttgag tactcaccag tcacagaaaa gcatcttacg gatggcatga cagtaagaga
     1921 attatgcagt gctgccataa ccatgagtga taacactgcg gccaacttac ttctgacaac
     1981 gatcggagga ccgaaggagc taaccgcttt tttgcacaac atgggggatc atgtaactcg
     2041 ccttgatcgt tgggaaccgg agctgaatga agccatacca aacgacgagc gtgacaccac
     2101 gatgcctgca gcaatggcaa caacgttgcg caaactatta actggcgaac tacttactct
     2161 agcttcccgg caacaattaa tagactggat ggaggcggat aaagttgcag gaccacttct
     2221 gcgctcggcc cttccggctg gctggtttat tgctgataaa tctggagccg gtgagcgtgg
     2281 gtctcgcggt atcattgcag cactggggcc agatggtaag ccctcccgta tcgtagttat
     2341 ctacacgacg gggagtcagg caactatgga tgaacgaaat agacagatcg ctgagatagg
     2401 tgcctcactg attaagcatt ggtaactgtc agaccaagtt tactcatata tactttagat
     2461 tgatttaaaa cttcattttt aatttaaaag gatctaggtg aagatccttt ttgataatct
     2521 catgaccaaa atcccttaac gtgagttttc gttccactga gcgtcagacc ccgtagaaaa
     2581 gatcaaagga tcttcttgag atcctttttt tctgcgcgta atctgctgct tgcaaacaaa
     2641 aaaaccaccg ctaccagcgg tggtttgttt gccggatcaa gagctaccaa ctctttttcc
     2701 gaaggtaact ggcttcagca gagcgcagat accaaatact gtccttctag tgtagccgta
     2761 gttaggccac cacttcaaga actctgtagc accgcctaca tacctcgctc tgctaatcct
     2821 gttaccagtg gctgctgcca gtggcgataa gtcgtgtctt accgggttgg actcaagacg
     2881 atagttaccg gataaggcgc agcggtcggg ctgaacgggg ggttcgtgca cacagcccag
     2941 cttggagcga acgacctaca ccgaactgag atacctacag cgtgagctat gagaaagcgc
     3001 cacgcttccc gaagggagaa aggcggacag gtatccggta agcggcaggg tcggaacagg
     3061 agagcgcacg agggagcttc cagggggaaa cgcctggtat ctttatagtc ctgtcgggtt
     3121 tcgccacctc tgacttgagc gtcgattttt gtgatgctcg tcaggggggc ggagcctatg
     3181 gaaaaacgcc agcaacgcgg cctttttacg gttcctggcc ttttgctggc cttttgctca
     3241 catgttcttt cctgcgttat cccctgattc tgtggataac cgtattaccg cctttgagtg
     3301 agctgatacc gctcgccgca gccgaacgac cgagcgcagc gagtcagtga gcgaggaagc
     3361 ggaagagcgc ctgatgcggt attttctcct tacgcatctg tgcggtattt cacaccgcat
     3421 atatggtgca ctctcagtac aatctgctct gatgccgcat agttaagcca gtatacactc
     3481 cgctatcgct acgtgactgg gtcatggctg cgccccgaca cccgccaaca cccgctgacg
     3541 cgccctgacg ggcttgtctg ctcccggcat ccgcttacag acaagctgtg accgtctccg
     3601 ggagctgcat gtgtcagagg ttttcaccgt catcaccgaa acgcgcgagg cagctgcggt
     3661 aaagctcatc agcgtggtcg tgaagcgatt cacagatgtc tgcctgttca tccgcgtcca
     3721 gctcgttgag tttctccaga agcgttaatg tctggcttct gataaagcgg gccatgttaa
     3781 gggcggtttt ttcctgtttg gtcactgatg cctccgtgta agggggattt ctgttcatgg
     3841 gggtaatgat accgatgaaa cgagagagga tgctcacgat acgggttact gatgatgaac
     3901 atgcccggtt actggaacgt tgtgagggta aacaactggc ggtatggatg cggcgggacc
     3961 agagaaaaat cactcagggt caatgccagc gcttcgttaa tacagatgta ggtgttccac
     4021 agggtagcca gcagcatcct gcgatgcaga tccggaacat aatggtgcag ggcgctgact
     4081 tccgcgtttc cagactttac gaaacacgga aaccgaagac cattcatgtt gttgctcagg
     4141 tcgcagacgt tttgcagcag cagtcgcttc acgttcgctc gcgtatcggt gattcattct
     4201 gctaaccagt aaggcaaccc cgccagccta gccgggtcct caacgacagg agcacgatca
     4261 tgcgcacccg tggggccgcc atgccggcga taatggcctg cttctcgccg aaacgtttgg
     4321 tggcgggacc agtgacgaag gcttgagcga gggcgtgcaa gattccgaat accgcaagcg
     4381 acaggccgat catcgtcgcg ctccagcgaa agcggtcctc gccgaaaatg acccagagcg
     4441 ctgccggcac ctgtcctacg agttgcatga taaagaagac agtcataagt gcggcgacga
     4501 tagtcatgcc ccgcgcccac cggaaggagc tgactgggtt gaaggctctc aagggcatcg
     4561 gtcgagatcc cggtgcctaa tgagtgagct aacttacatt aattgcgttg cgctcactgc
     4621 ccgctttcca gtcgggaaac ctgtcgtgcc agctgcatta atgaatcggc caacgcgcgg
     4681 ggagaggcgg tttgcgtatt gggcgccagg gtggtttttc ttttcaccag tgagacgggc
     4741 aacagctgat tgcccttcac cgcctggccc tgagagagtt gcagcaagcg gtccacgctg
     4801 gtttgcccca gcaggcgaaa atcctgtttg atggtggtta acggcgggat ataacatgag
     4861 ctgtcttcgg tatcgtcgta tcccactacc gagatatccg caccaacgcg cagcccggac
     4921 tcggtaatgg cgcgcattgc gcccagcgcc atctgatcgt tggcaaccag catcgcagtg
     4981 ggaacgatgc cctcattcag catttgcatg gtttgttgaa aaccggacat ggcactccag
     5041 tcgccttccc gttccgctat cggctgaatt tgattgcgag tgagatattt atgccagcca
     5101 gccagacgca gacgcgccga gacagaactt aatgggcccg ctaacagcgc gatttgctgg
     5161 tgacccaatg cgaccagatg ctccacgccc agtcgcgtac cgtcttcatg ggagaaaata
     5221 atactgttga tgggtgtctg gtcagagaca tcaagaaata acgccggaac attagtgcag
     5281 gcagcttcca cagcaatggc atcctggtca tccagcggat agttaatgat cagcccactg
     5341 acgcgttgcg cgagaagatt gtgcaccgcc gctttacagg cttcgacgcc gcttcgttct
     5401 accatcgaca ccaccacgct ggcacccagt tgatcggcgc gagatttaat cgccgcgaca
     5461 atttgcgacg gcgcgtgcag ggccagactg gaggtggcaa cgccaatcag caacgactgt
     5521 ttgcccgcca gttgttgtgc cacgcggttg ggaatgtaat tcagctccgc catcgccgct
     5581 tccacttttt cccgcgtttt cgcagaaacg tggctggcct ggttcaccac gcgggaaacg
     5641 gtctgataag agacaccggc atactctgcg acatcgtata acgttactgg tttcacattc
     5701 accaccctga attgactctc ttccgggcgc tatcatgcca taccgcgaaa ggttttgcgc
     5761 cattcgatgg tgtccgggat ctcgacgctc tcccttatgc gactcctgca ttaggaagca
     5821 gcccagtagt aggttgaggc cgttgagcac cgccgccgca aggaatggtg catgcaagga
     5881 gatggcgccc aacagtcccc cggccacggg gcctgccacc atacccacgc cgaaacaagc
     5941 gctcatgagc ccgaagtggc gagcccgatc ttccccatcg gtgatgtcgg cgatataggc
     6001 gccagcaacc gcacctgtgg cgccggtgat gccggccacg atgcgtccgg cgtagaggat
     6061 cgagatccag atctcgatcc cgcgaaatta atacgactca ctatagggga attgtgagcg
     6121 gataacaatt cccctctaga aataattttg tttaacttta agaaggagat ataccatgaa
     6181 acaccatcac catcaccatc accatgagct cgacgcaccg gaagaagagg atcatgtcct
     6241 ggttctgcgc aaaagcaact tcgcggaagc actggccgca cataaatatc tgctggtgga
     6301 attttatgct ccttggtgcg gtcattgcaa agccctggcc ccggagtacg ccaaagccgc
     6361 aggtaaactg aaagctgaag gtagcgaaat ccgcctggca aaggttgatg ctacggaaga
     6421 gagtgacctg gcgcagcagt atggtgtccg cggctatcct acaattaaat tcttccgtaa
     6481 cggtgatacc gcatctccaa aagaatatac cgctggtcgc gaggcggacg atattgttaa
     6541 ctggctgaag aaacgcactg gccctgccgc aaccaccctg cctgatggcg ctgctgccga
     6601 aagcctggtc gaaagtagcg aagttgccgt cattggtttc tttaaggatg tagaatctga
     6661 cagtgccaaa cagtttctgc aagcggcaga ggctatcgat gacatcccgt tcggcatcac
     6721 ctctaacagt gacgtattca gtaaatacca actggataaa gacggcgttg tgctgttcaa
     6781 gaaatttgat gaaggtcgca acaactttga gggtgaggtg accaaggaga acctgctgga
     6841 ttttattaag cacaaccaac tgccgctggt tattgaattt acagaacaaa cggcgccgaa
     6901 aattttcggc ggtgagatta aaacacatat cctgctgttt ctgccgaaga gcgtttctga
     6961 ttacgatggt aaactgagta attttaaaac cgccgcagaa tctttcaaag gtaagattct
     7021 gttcattttc attgatagcg accacacgga caatcagcgt atcctggagt tctttggtct
     7081 gaagaaagag gaatgcccgg ctgtgcgtct gattacgctg gaagaggaaa tgacaaagta
     7141 caagccggag agcgaggaac tgactgcaga acgtatcacc gaattttgtc atcgtttcct
     7201 ggaggggaag attaagccgc atctgatgag ccaggaactg ccggaggatt gggacaaaca
     7261 gccagtgaaa gttctggtgg ggaagaattt tgaagatgtg gccttcgatg agaagaagaa
     7321 tgtgtttgtg gagttctacg ccccgtggtg tgggcactgt aaacagctgg cgccgatctg
     7381 ggacaaactg ggcgaaacgt ataaagatca cgaaaatatt gtgatcgcga aaatggattc
     7441 taccgcgaat gaagtagaag cggtaaaagt acactctttt ccgacgctga aattctttcc
     7501 agcgagcgcg gatcgtactg tcattgatta taatggcgaa cgtactctgg acggctttaa
     7561 gaaatttctg gaaagcggcg gccaggatgg cgcgggcgat gatgatgacc tggaagacct
     7621 ggaagaagcg gaggaaccag acatggagga ggatgacgac cagaaagcgg tcggtaccgg
     7681 atcttacatc acaagtttgt acaaaaaagc tgaacgagaa acgtaaaatg atataaatat
     7741 caatatatta aattagattt tgcataaaaa acagactaca taatactgta aaacacaaca
     7801 tatccagtca ctatggcggc cgcattaggc accccaggct ttacacttta tgcttccggc
     7861 tcgtataatg tgtggatttt gagttaggat ccgtcgagat tttcaggagc taaggaagct
     7921 aaaatggaga aaaaaatcac tggatatacc accgttgata tatcccaatg gcatcgtaaa
     7981 gaacattttg aggcatttca gtcagttgct caatgtacct ataaccagac cgttcagctg
     8041 gatattacgg cctttttaaa gaccgtaaag aaaaataagc acaagtttta tccggccttt
     8101 attcacattc ttgcccgcct gatgaatgct catccggaat tccgtatggc aatgaaagac
     8161 ggtgagctgg tgatatggga tagtgttcac ccttgttaca ccgttttcca tgagcaaact
     8221 gaaacgtttt catcgctctg gagtgaatac cacgacgatt tccggcagtt tctacacata
     8281 tattcgcaag atgtggcgtg ttacggtgaa aacctggcct atttccctaa agggtttatt
     8341 gagaatatgt ttttcgtctc agccaatccc tgggtgagtt tcaccagttt tgatttaaac
     8401 gtggccaata tggacaactt cttcgccccc gttttcacca tgggcaaata ttatacgcaa
     8461 ggcgacaagg tgctgatgcc gctggcgatt caggttcatc atgccgtttg tgatggcttc
     8521 catgtcggca gaatgcttaa tgaattacaa cagtactgcg atgagtggca gggcggggcg
     8581 taaacgcgtg gatccggct
//
