>Addgene plasmid #60555 | pDEST-hPDI | addgene partial sequence | sequence record 98959 | T7 5'-TAATACGACTCACTATAGGG-3'
AATAATTTTGTTTAACTTTAAGAAGGAGATATACCATGAAACACCATCACCATCACCATCACCATGAGCT
CGACGCACCGGAAGAAGAGGATCATGTCCTGGTTCTGCGCAAAAGCAACTTCGCGGAAGCACTGGCCGCA
CATAAATATCTGCTGGTGGAATTTTATGCTCCTTGGTGCGGTCATTGCAAAGCCCTGGCCCCGGAGTACG
CCAAAGCCGCAGGTAAACTGAAAGCTGAAGGTAGCGAAATCCGCCTGGCAAAGGTTGATGCTACGGAAGA
GAGTGACCTGGCGCAGCAGTATGGTGTCCGCGGCTATCCTACAATTAAATTCTTCCGTAACGGTGATACC
GCATCTCCAAAAGAATATACCGCTGGTCGCGAGGCGGACGATATTGTTAACTGGCTGAAGAAACGCACTG
GCCCTGCCGCAACCACCCTGCCTGATGGCGCTGCTGCCGAAAGCCTGGTCGAAAGTAGCGAAGTTGCCGT
CATTGGTTTCTTTAAGGATGTAGAATCTGACAGTGCCAAACAGTTTCTGCAAGCGGCAGAGGCTATCGAT
GACATCCCGTTCGGCATCACCTCTAACAGTGACGTATTCAGTAAATACCAACTGGATAAAGACGGCGTTG
TGCTGTTCAAGAAATTTGATGAAGGTCGCAACAACTTTGAGGGTGAGGTGACCAAGGAGAACCTGCTGGA
TTTTATTAAGCACAACCAACTGCCGCTGGTTATTGAATTTACAGAACAAACGGC
