>Addgene plasmid #60555 | pDEST-hPDI | addgene partial sequence | sequence record 99395 | CAT-R 5'-GCAACTGACTGAAATGCCTC-3'
ATATCAACGGTGGTATATCCAGTGATTTTTTTCTCCATTTTAGCTTCCTTAGCTCCTGAAAATCTCGACG
GATCCTAACTCAAAATCCACACATTATACGAGCCGGAAGCATAAAGTGTAAAGCCTGGGGTGCCTAATGC
GGCCGCCATAGTGACTGGATATGTTGTGTTTTACAGTATTATGTAGTCTGTTTTTTATGCAAAATCTAAT
TTAATATATTGATATTTATATCATTTTACGTTTCTCGTTCAGCTTTTTTGTACAAACTTGTGATGTAAGA
TCCGGTACCGACCGCTTTCTGGTCGTCATCCTCCTCCATGTCTGGTTCCTCCGCTTCTTCCAGGTCTTCC
AGGTCATCATCATCGCCCGCGCCATCCTGGCCGCCGCTTTCCAGAAATTTCTTAAAGCCGTCCAGAGTAC
GTTCGCCATTATAATCAATGACAGTACGATCCGCGCTCGCTGGAAAGAATTTCAGCGTCGGAAAAGAGTG
TACTTTTACCGCTTCTACTTCATTCGCGGTAGAATCCATTTTCGCGATCACAATATTTTCGTGATCTTTA
TACGTTTCGCCCAGTTTGTCCCAGATCGGCGCCAGCTGTTTACAGTGCCCACACCACGGGGCGTAGAACT
CCACAAACACATTCTTCTTCTCATCGAAGGCCACATCTTCAAAATTCTTCCCCACCAGAACTTTCACTGG
CTGTTTGTCCCAATCCTCCGGCAGTTCCTGGCTCATCAGATGCGGCTTAATCTTCCCC
