>Addgene plasmid #60555 | pDEST-hPDI | addgene partial sequence | sequence record 99396 | ccdB-Fwd 5'-GCATGATGACCACCGATATG-3'
AGTGGCTGATCTCAGCCACCGCGAAAATGACATCAAAAACGCCATTAACCTGATGTTCTGGGGAATATAA
ATGTCAGGCTCCCTTATACACAGCCAGTCTGCAGGTCGACCATAGTGACTGGATATGTTGTGTTTTACAG
TATTATGTAGTCTGTTTTTTATGCAAAATCTAATTTAATATATTGATATTTATATCATTTTACGTTTCTC
GTTCAGCTTTCTTGTACAAAGTGGTGATGTACCTCGAGCACCACCACCACCACCACTGAGATCCGGCTGC
TAACAAAGCCCGAAAGGAAGCTGAGTTGGCTGCTGCCACCGCTGAGCAATAACTAGCATAACCCCTTGGG
GCCTCTAAACGGGTCTTGAGGGGTTTTTTGCTGAAAGGAGGAACTATATCCGGATTGGCGAATGGG
[124 nt withheld, positions 417-540]
C
[91 nt withheld, positions 542-632]
A
[49 nt withheld, positions 634-682]
CCTTTGACGTTGGAGTCCACGTTCTTTAATAGTGGACTCTTGTTCCAAACTGGAACAACACTCAACCCTA
TCTCGGTCTATTCTTTTGATTTATAAGGGATTTTGCCGATTTCGGCCTATTGGTTAAAAAATGAGCTGAT
TTAACAAAAATTTAACGCGAATTTTAACAAAATATTAACG
